Addgene plasmid #194663: pET-51b(+)-Caprola_02
Purpose: Protein production of the split HaloTag based calcium recorder Caprola_02 in bacteria
Depositing lab: Kai Johnsson. Depositing organization: Max Planck Institute for Medical Research. Publication: Recording physiological history of cells with chemical labeling. Huppertz MC, Wilhelm J, Grenier V, Schneider MW, Falt T, Porzberg N, Hausmann D, Hoffmann DC, Hai L, Tarnawski M, Pino G, Slanchev K, Kolb I, Acuna C, Fenk LM, Baier H, Hiblot J, Johnsson K. Science. 2024 Feb 23;383(6685):890-897. doi: 10.1126/science.adg0812. Epub 2024 Feb 22. PubMed 38386755.
Backbone
  Vector backbone: pET-51b(+)
  Backbone size w/o insert (bp): 5100
  Vector type: Bacterial Expression
Growth in bacteria
  Bacterial resistance: Ampicillin, 100 μg/mL
  Growth temperature: 37°C
  Growth strain: DH5alpha
  Copy number: Low Copy
Gene/Insert
  Gene/Insert name: Caprola_02
  Species: Synthetic
  Insert size (bp): 1700
  Promoter: T7
  Tag / fusion protein: Strep-tag (N terminal on insert); His-tag (C terminal on insert)
  Cloning method: Gibson Cloning
Terms and licenses: Academic/Nonprofit Terms; Industry Terms: Not Available to Industry
How to cite: pET-51b(+)-Caprola_02 was a gift from Kai Johnsson (Addgene plasmid # 194663 ; http://n2t.net/addgene:194663 ; RRID:Addgene_194663)
