[The description below was written by a language model from this plasmid's Addgene catalogue record and pLannotate feature annotations shown in this document.]
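Description:
pET-51b(+)-Caprola_02 is a bacterial expression plasmid built on the pET-51b(+) backbone for producing the synthetic calcium recorder Caprola_02 as recombinant protein in E. coli. The 6.7 kb plasmid replicates from a ColE1/pBR322-type origin accompanied by the bom region and the rop gene, which holds copy number low, in line with the catalogue entry. Selection is by ampicillin through the β-lactamase gene, and an f1 origin is also present. The short TcR fragments and the small predicted E. coli ORF in the annotation appear to be pBR322-derived backbone remnants rather than functional elements.

Expression follows the standard pET arrangement. A T7 promoter with an adjacent lac operator, the T7 gene 10 ribosome binding site and a T7 terminator flank the open reading frame. The plasmid-borne lacI gene supplies repressor, so transcription needs a host providing T7 RNA polymerase and is induced with IPTG. The roughly 1.7 kb insert, assembled by Gibson cloning, begins with an N-terminal Strep-tag II. It continues with a short HaloTag fragment, a calmodulin domain, a calmodulin-binding peptide from smooth muscle myosin light chain kinase, and two larger HaloTag segments.

This layout fits the stated design of a split HaloTag calcium recorder, in which calcium-driven binding of calmodulin to its target peptide would presumably bring the HaloTag pieces together and allow covalent labelling with chloroalkane substrates. The catalogue lists a C-terminal His-tag. It is not called in the feature table, which instead shows a small "SET1" fragment hit just before the terminator. The two tags allow affinity purification from either end for in vitro characterisation of the sensor.
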