Features (pLannotate 1.2.2; 23 found; start..end, strand, type, name):
     12..467     +  rep_origin     f1 ori (sequence partly withheld): f1 bacteriophage origin of replication; arrow indicates direction of (+) strand synthesis
    582..1442    -  CDS            AmpR: β-lactamase; bla; confers resistance to ampicillin, carbenicillin, and related antibiotics
   1443..1535    -  promoter       AmpR promoter: bla
   1616..2204    +  rep_origin     ori: high-copy-number ColE1/pMB1/pBR322/pUC origin of replication
   2390..2529    -  misc_feature   bom: basis of mobility region from pBR322
   2631..2822    -  CDS            rop: Rop protein, which maintains plasmids at low copy number; rop
   2839..3219    +  CDS            YPB1_ECOLX: Protein predicted: Swiss-Prot protein existence level 4. From Escherichia coli.
   3281..3345    -  CDS            TcR (fragment): tetracycline efflux protein; tet; confers resistance to tetracycline
   3360..3381    -  protein_bind   CAP binding site: CAP binding activates transcription in the presence of cAMP. E. coli catabolite activator protein
   3394..4476    -  CDS            lacI: lac repressor; lacI; The lac repressor binds to the lac operator to inhibit transcription in E. coli. This inhibition can be relieved by adding lactose or isopropyl-β-D-thiogalactopyranoside (IPTG).
   4477..4554    -  promoter       lacI promoter: lacI
   4562..4841    -  CDS            TcR (fragment): tetracycline efflux protein; tet; confers resistance to tetracycline
   4867..4885    +  promoter       T7 promoter: promoter for bacteriophage T7 RNA polymerase
   4886..4910    +  protein_bind   lac operator: The lac repressor binds to the lac operator to inhibit transcription in E. coli. This inhibition can be relieved by adding lactose or isopropyl-β-D-thiogalactopyranoside (IPTG). lac repressor encoded by lacI
   4925..4947    +  RBS            RBS: efficient ribosome binding site from bacteriophage T7 gene 10 (Olins and Rangwala, 1989)
   4963..4986    +  CDS            Strep-Tag II: peptide that binds Strep-Tactin®, an engineered form of streptavidin
   5025..5055    +  CDS            HaloTag® (fragment): modified bacterial dehalogenase that forms covalent bonds with chloroalkane derivatives
   5060..5502    +  CDS            calmodulin (fragment): calcium-binding protein
   5623..5679    +  CDS            calmodulin-binding peptide: calmodulin-binding peptide from avian smooth muscle myosin light chain kinase
   5695..6114    +  CDS            HaloTag® (fragment): modified bacterial dehalogenase that forms covalent bonds with chloroalkane derivatives
   6160..6573    +  CDS            HaloTag® (fragment): modified bacterial dehalogenase that forms covalent bonds with chloroalkane derivatives
   6642..6659    +  CDS            SET1 (fragment): solubility-enhancement tag derived from T7 phage gene 10B
   6667..6714    +  terminator     T7 terminator: transcription terminator for bacteriophage T7 RNA polymerase
>Addgene plasmid #194663 | pET-51b(+)-Caprola_02 | addgene full sequence | sequence record 388590 | Addgene NGS Result
TGGCGAATGGG
[124 nt withheld, positions 12-135]
C
[91 nt withheld, positions 137-227]
A
[49 nt withheld, positions 229-277]
CCTTTGACGTTGGAGTCCACGTTCTTT
[37 nt withheld, positions 305-341]
ACCCTATCTCGGTCTATTCTTTTGATTTATAAGGGATTTTGCCGATTTCGGCCTATTGGTTAAAAAATGA
GCTGATTTAACAAAAATTTAACGCGAATTTTAACAAAATATTAACGTTTACAATTTCTGGCGGCACGATG
GCATGAGATTATCAAAAAGGATCTTCACCTAGATCCTTTTAAATTAAAAATGAAGTTTTAAATCAATCTA
AAGTATATATGAGTAAACTTGGTCTGACAGTTACCAATGCTTAATCAGTGAGGCACCTATCTCAGCGATC
TGTCTATTTCGTTCATCCATAGTTGCCTGACTCCCCGTCGTGTAGATAACTACGATACGGGAGGGCTTAC
CATCTGGCCCCAGTGCTGCAATGATACCGCGAGACCCACGCTCACCGGCTCCAGATTTATCAGCAATAAA
CCAGCCAGCCGGAAGGGCCGAGCGCAGAAGTGGTCCTGCAACTTTATCCGCCTCCATCCAGTCTATTAAT
TGTTGCCGGGAAGCTAGAGTAAGTAGTTCGCCAGTTAATAGTTTGCGCAACGTTGTTGCCATTGCTACAG
GCATCGTGGTGTCACGCTCGTCGTTTGGTATGGCTTCATTCAGCTCCGGTTCCCAACGATCAAGGCGAGT
TACATGATCCCCCATGTTGTGCAAAAAAGCGGTTAGCTCCTTCGGTCCTCCGATCGTTGTCAGAAGTAAG
TTGGCCGCAGTGTTATCACTCATGGTTATGGCAGCACTGCATAATTCTCTTACTGTCATGCCATCCGTAA
GATGCTTTTCTGTGACTGGTGAGTACTCAACCAAGTCATTCTGAGAATAGTGTATGCGGCGACCGAGTTG
CTCTTGCCCGGCGTCAATACGTGATAATACCGCGCCACATAGCAGAACTTTAAAAGTGCTCATCATTGGA
AAACGTTCTTCGGGGCGAAAACTCTCAAGGATCTTACCGCTGTTGAGATCCAGTTCGATGTAACCCACTC
GTGCACCCAACTGATCTTCAGCATCTTTTACTTTCACCAGCGTTTCTGGGTGAGCAAAAACAGGAAGGCA
AAATGCCGCAAAAAAGGGAATAAGGGCGACACGGAAATGTTGAATACTCATACTCTTCCTTTTTCAATCA
TGATTGAAGCATTTATCAGGGTTATTGTCTCATGAGCGGATACATATTTGAATGTATTTAGAAAAATAAA
CAAATAGGTCATGACCAAAATCCCTTAACGTGAGTTTTCGTTCCACTGAGCGTCAGACCCCGTAGAAAAG
ATCAAAGGATCTTCTTGAGATCCTTTTTTTCTGCGCGTAATCTGCTGCTTGCAAACAAAAAAACCACCGC
TACCAGCGGTGGTTTGTTTGCCGGATCAAGAGCTACCAACTCTTTTTCCGAAGGTAACTGGCTTCAGCAG
AGCGCAGATACCAAATACTGTCCTTCTAGTGTAGCCGTAGTTAGGCCACCACTTCAAGAACTCTGTAGCA
CCGCCTACATACCTCGCTCTGCTAATCCTGTTACCAGTGGCTGCTGCCAGTGGCGATAAGTCGTGTCTTA
CCGGGTTGGACTCAAGACGATAGTTACCGGATAAGGCGCAGCGGTCGGGCTGAACGGGGGGTTCGTGCAC
ACAGCCCAGCTTGGAGCGAACGACCTACACCGAACTGAGATACCTACAGCGTGAGCTATGAGAAAGCGCC
ACGCTTCCCGAAGGGAGAAAGGCGGACAGGTATCCGGTAAGCGGCAGGGTCGGAACAGGAGAGCGCACGA
GGGAGCTTCCAGGGGGAAACGCCTGGTATCTTTATAGTCCTGTCGGGTTTCGCCACCTCTGACTTGAGCG
TCGATTTTTGTGATGCTCGTCAGGGGGGCGGAGCCTATGGAAAAACGCCAGCAACGCGGCCTTTTTACGG
TTCCTGGCCTTTTGCTGGCCTTTTGCTCACATGTTCTTTCCTGCGTTATCCCCTGATTCTGTGGATAACC
GTATTACCGCCTTTGAGTGAGCTGATACCGCTCGCCGCAGCCGAACGACCGAGCGCAGCGAGTCAGTGAG
CGAGGAAGCGGAAGAGCGCCTGATGCGGTATTTTCTCCTTACGCATCTGTGCGGTATTTCACACCGCAAT
GGTGCACTCTCAGTACAATCTGCTCTGATGCCGCATAGTTAAGCCAGTATACACTCCGCTATCGCTACGT
GACTGGGTCATGGCTGCGCCCCGACACCCGCCAACACCCGCTGACGCGCCCTGACGGGCTTGTCTGCTCC
CGGCATCCGCTTACAGACAAGCTGTGACCGTCTCCGGGAGCTGCATGTGTCAGAGGTTTTCACCGTCATC
ACCGAAACGCGCGAGGCAGCTGCGGTAAAGCTCATCAGCGTGGTCGTGAAGCGATTCACAGATGTCTGCC
TGTTCATCCGCGTCCAGCTCGTTGAGTTTCTCCAGAAGCGTTAATGTCTGGCTTCTGATAAAGCGGGCCA
TGTTAAGGGCGGTTTTTTCCTGTTTGGTCACTGATGCCTCCGTGTAAGGGGGATTTCTGTTCATGGGGGT
AATGATACCGATGAAACGAGAGAGGATGCTCACGATACGGGTTACTGATGATGAACATGCCCGGTTACTG
GAACGTTGTGAGGGTAAACAACTGGCGGTATGGATGCGGCGGGACCAGAGAAAAATCACTCAGGGTCAAT
GCCAGCGCTTCGTTAATACAGATGTAGGTGTTCCACAGGGTAGCCAGCAGCATCCTGCGATGCAGATCCG
GAACATAATGGTGCAGGGCGCTGACTTCCGCGTTTCCAGACTTTACGAAACACGGAAACCGAAGACCATT
CATGTTGTTGCTCAGGTCGCAGACGTTTTGCAGCAGCAGTCGCTTCACGTTCGCTCGCGTATCGGTGATT
CATTCTGCTAACCAGTAAGGCAACCCCGCCAGCCTAGCCGGGTCCTCAACGACAGGAGCACGATCATGCT
AGTCATGCCCCGCGCCCACCGGAAGGAGCTGACTGGGTTGAAGGCTCTCAAGGGCATCGGTCGAGATCCC
GGTGCCTAATGAGTGAGCTAACTTACATTAATTGCGTTGCGCTCACTGCCCGCTTTCCAGTCGGGAAACC
TGTCGTGCCAGCTGCATTAATGAATCGGCCAACGCGCGGGGAGAGGCGGTTTGCGTATTGGGCGCCAGGG
TGGTTTTTCTTTTCACCAGTGAGACGGGCAACAGCTGATTGCCCTTCACCGCCTGGCCCTGAGAGAGTTG
CAGCAAGCGGTCCACGCTGGTTTGCCCCAGCAGGCGAAAATCCTGTTTGATGGTGGTTAACGGCGGGATA
TAACATGAGCTGTCTTCGGTATCGTCGTATCCCACTACCGAGATGTCCGCACCAACGCGCAGCCCGGACT
CGGTAATGGCGCGCATTGCGCCCAGCGCCATCTGATCGTTGGCAACCAGCATCGCAGTGGGAACGATGCC
CTCATTCAGCATTTGCATGGTTTGTTGAAAACCGGACATGGCACTCCAGTCGCCTTCCCGTTCCGCTATC
GGCTGAATTTGATTGCGAGTGATATATTTATGCCAGCCAGCCAGACGCAGACGCGCCGAGACAGAACTTA
ATGGGCCCGCTAACAGCGCGATTTGCTGGTGACCCAATGCGACCAGATGCTCCACGCCCAGTCGCGTACC
GTCTTCATGGGAGAAAATAATACTGTTGATGGGTGTCTGGTCAGAGACATCAAGAAATAACGCCGGAACA
TTAGTGCAGGCAGCTTCCACAGCAATGGCATCCTGGTCATCCAGCGGATAGTTAATGATCAGCCCACTGA
CGCGTTGCGCGAGAAGATTGTGCACCGCCGCTTTACAGGCTTCGACGCCGCTTCGTTCTACCATCGACAC
CACCACGCTGGCACCCAGTTGATCGGCGCGAGATTTAATCGCCGCGACAATTTGCGACGGCGCGTGCAGG
GCCAGACTGGAGGTGGCAACGCCAATCAGCAACGACTGTTTGCCCGCCAGTTGTTGTGCCACGCGGTTGG
GAATGTAATTCAGCTCCGCCATCGCCGCTTCCACTTTTTCCCGCGTTTTCGCAGAAACGTGGCTGGCCTG
GTTCACCACGCGGGAAACGGTCTGATAAGAGACACCGGCATACTCTGCGACATCGTATAACGTTACTGGT
TTCACATTCACCACCCTGAATTGACTCTCTTCCGGGCGCTATCATGCCATACCGCGAAAGGTTTTGCGCC
ATTCGATGGTGTCCGGGATCTCGACGCTCTCCCTTATGCGACTCCTGCATTAGGAAGCAGCCCAGTAGTA
GGTTGAGGCCGTTGAGCACCGCCGCCGCAAGGAATGGTGCATGCAAGGAGATGGCGCCCAACAGTCCCCC
GGCCACGGGGCCTGCCACCATACCCACGCCGAAACAAGCGCTCATGAGCCCGAAGTGGCGAGCCCGATCT
TCCCCATCGGTGATGTCGGCGATATAGGCGCCAGCAACCGCACCTGTGGCGCCGGTGATGCCGGCCACGA
TGCGTCCGGCGTAGAGGATCGAGATCGATCTCGATCCCGCGAAATTAATACGACTCACTATAGGGGAATT
GTGAGCGGATAACAATTCCCCTCTAGAAATAATTTTGTTTAACTTTAAGAAGGAGATATACCATGGCAAG
CTGGAGCCACCCGCAGTTCGAAAAGGGTGCAGATGACGACGACAAGGTACCGCATGGCGGTTCTGCCCGC
GAGACCTTCCAGGCCTTCCGCACCGGTTCTGACCAACTGACTGAAGAGCAGATCGCAGAATTTAAAGAGG
CTTTCTCCCTATTTGACAAGGACGGGGATGGGACAATAACAACCAAGGAGCTGGGGACGGTGATGCGGTC
TCTGGGGCAGAACCCCACAGAAGCAGAGCTGCAGGACATGATCAATGAAGTAGATGCCGACGGTGACGGC
ACAATCGACTTCCCTGAGTTCCTGACAATGATGGCAAGAAAAATGAAAGACACAGACAGTGAAGAAGAAA
TTAGAGAAGCGTTCCGTGTGTTTGATAAGGATGGCAATGGCTACATCAGTGCAGCAGAGCTTCGCCACGT
GATGACAAACCTTGGAGAGAAGTTAACAGATGAAGAGGTTGATGAAATGATCAGGGAAGCAGACATCGAT
GGGGATGGTCAGGTAAACTACGAAGAGTTTGTAGTGATGATGACAGCGAAGGAATTCCCTCCTCCTCCGC
CACCGCCACCACCGCCGCCGCCGCCACCACCACCTCCTCCGCCTCCTCCACCACCACCGCCACCGCCTCC
ACCACCTGGCGGCAGCAGGGTCGACTCATCACGTCGTAAGTGGAATAAGACAGGTCACGCAGTCAGAGCT
ATAGGTCGGCTGAGCTCACTCGAGGGCGGTTCTGACGTCGGCCGCAAGCTGATCATCGATCAGAACGTTT
TTATCGAGGGTACGCTGCCGATGGGTGTCGTCCGCCCGCTGACTGAAGTCGAGATGGACCATTACCGCGA
GCCGTTCCTGAATCCTGTTGACCGCGAGCCACTGTGGCGCTTCCCAAACGAGCTGCCAATCGCCGGTGAG
CCAGCGAACATCGTCGCGCTGGTCGAAGAATACATGGACTGGCTGCACCAGTCCCCTGTCCCGAAGCTGC
TGTTCTGGGGCACCCCAGGCGTTCTGATCCCACCGGCCGAAGCCGCTCGCCTGGCCAAAAGCCTGCCTAA
CTGCAAGGCTGTGGACATCGGCCCGGGTCTGAATCTGCTGCAAGAAGACAACCCGGACCTGATCGGCAGC
GAGATCGCGCGCTGGCTGTCTACTCTGGAGATTGGTGGCACCGGTGGCTCTGGCGGTACCGGTGGCTCTG
GCGGTTCTATCGGTACTGGCTTTCCATTCGACCCCCATTATGTGGAAGTCCTGGGCGAGCGCATGCACTA
CGTCGATGTTGGTCCGCGCGATGGCACCCCTGTGCTGTTCCTGCACGGTAACCCGACCTCCTCCTACGTG
TGGCGCAACATCATCCCACATGTTGCACCGACCCATCGCTGCATTGCTCCAGACCTGATCGGTATGGGCA
AATCCGACAAACCAGACCTGGGTTATTTCTTCGACGACCACGTCCGCTTCATGGATGCCTTCATCGAAGC
CCTGGGTCTGGAAGAGGTCGTCCTGGTCATTCACGACTGGGGCTCCGCTCTGGGTTTCCACTGGGCCAAG
CGCAATCCAGAGCGCGTCAAAGGTATTGCATTTATGGAGTTCATCCGCCCTATCCCGACCTGGGACGAAT
GGGCTCCGGGCTTCTCCTCAATTTCCGCTCATCACCACCATCATCACCATCACCACCACTAATTAACCTA
GGCTGCTGCCACCGCTGAGCAATAACTAGCATAACCCCTTGGGGCCTCTAAACGGGTCTTGAGGGGTTTT
TTGCTGAAAGGAGGAACTATATCCGGAT
